Addgene plasmid #1888: Cdc2-HA
Depositing lab: Sander van den Heuvel. Depositing organization: Massachusetts General Hospital. Publication: Distinct roles for cyclin-dependent kinases in cell cycle control. van den Heuvel S, Harlow E. Science 1993 Dec 24;262(5142):2050-4. 10.1126/science.8266103 PubMed 8266103.
Backbone
  Vector backbone: pCMV-neo-Bam
  Backbone size w/o insert (bp): 6550
  Vector type: Mammalian Expression
  Selectable markers: Neomycin (select with G418)
Growth in bacteria
  Bacterial resistance: Ampicillin, 100 μg/mL
  Growth temperature: 37°C
  Growth strain: DH5alpha
  Copy number: High Copy
Gene/Insert
  Gene/Insert name: Cdc2 (alt name: cell division cycle 2)
  Species: H. sapiens (human)
  Insert size (bp): 945
  Entrez Gene: CDK1 (a.k.a. CDC2, CDC28A, P34CDC2)
  Tag / fusion protein: HA (C terminal on insert)
  Cloning method: Restriction Enzyme; 5′ cloning site BamHI (not destroyed); 3′ cloning site BamHI (not destroyed)
  Sequencing primers: 5′ Bglob-intron-F; 3′ Bglob-pA-R
Terms and licenses: Academic/Nonprofit Terms; Industry Terms: Not Available to Industry
Depositor comments: See scanned map.
How to cite: Cdc2-HA was a gift from Sander van den Heuvel (Addgene plasmid # 1888 ; http://n2t.net/addgene:1888 ; RRID:Addgene_1888)
