[The description below was written by a language model from this plasmid's Addgene catalogue record and pLannotate feature annotations shown in this document.]
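Description:
Cdc2-HA is a mammalian expression plasmid built on the pCMV-neo-Bam backbone that carries the human CDK1 gene (also known as Cdc2, cell division cycle 2, or p34cdc2) with an HA epitope tag fused to the C terminus of the kinase. The roughly 945 bp insert was cloned into a single BamHI site that is retained on both sides. In the sequenced record of about 7.45 kb, the coding region sits downstream of the human cytomegalovirus immediate early enhancer and promoter and a rabbit β-globin intron, which generally improves processing and expression of the transcript. It is followed by a short residual β-globin coding fragment and the rabbit β-globin polyadenylation signal. The HA tag itself is not annotated as a separate feature in the table, but the catalogue entry records it; it allows the exogenous protein to be detected or immunoprecipitated separately from endogenous CDK1.

For propagation in E. coli the plasmid has a high-copy ColE1/pUC-type origin and a β-lactamase gene conferring ampicillin resistance. A separate mammalian selection cassette places the Tn5-derived neomycin phosphotransferase gene under the HSV thymidine kinase promoter and polyadenylation signal, permitting G418 selection of stable transfectants. Fragments of tnpA and ble flanking this cassette, together with partial lac, rop and bom sequences, appear to be cloning remnants rather than functional parts. The associated publication concerns the distinct roles of cyclin-dependent kinases in cell cycle control, consistent with use of this construct for transient or stable overexpression of tagged CDK1 in mammalian cells.
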