Features (pLannotate 1.2.2; 22 found; start..end, strand, type, name):
      1..380     +  enhancer       CMV enhancer: human cytomegalovirus immediate early enhancer
    381..584     +  promoter       CMV promoter: human cytomegalovirus (CMV) immediate early promoter
    696..1268    +  intron         β-globin intron: intron from rabbit β-globin gene
   1338..2228    +  CDS            CDK1: CDK1_HUMAN - Also known as CDC2, CDC28A, CDKN1, P34CDC2. Experimental evidence at protein level: Swiss-Prot protein existence level 1. (Microbial infection) Acts as a receptor for hepatitis C virus (HCV) in hepatocytes and facilitates its cell entry. From Homo sapiens (Human).
   2290..2367    +  CDS            HBB (fragment): HBB_PONPY - Experimental evidence at transcript level: Swiss-Prot protein existence level 2. Involved in oxygen transport from the lung to the various peripheral tissues. From Pongo pygmaeus (Bornean orangutan).
   2438..2493    +  polyA_signal   β-globin poly(A) signal: rabbit β-globin polyadenylation signal (Gil and Proudfoot, 1987)
   2875..2891    -  protein_bind   lac operator: The lac repressor binds to the lac operator to inhibit transcription in E. coli. This inhibition can be relieved by adding lactose or isopropyl-β-D-thiogalactopyranoside (IPTG). lac repressor encoded by lacI
   2899..2929    -  promoter       lac promoter: promoter for the E. coli lac operon
   2944..2965    -  protein_bind   CAP binding site: CAP binding activates transcription in the presence of cAMP. E. coli catabolite activator protein
   2978..3070    -  CDS            lacI (fragment): lac repressor; lacI; The lac repressor binds to the lac operator to inhibit transcription in E. coli. This inhibition can be relieved by adding lactose or isopropyl-β-D-thiogalactopyranoside (IPTG).
   3253..3841    -  rep_origin     ori: high-copy-number ColE1/pMB1/pBR322/pUC origin of replication
   4012..4872    -  CDS            AmpR: β-lactamase; bla; confers resistance to ampicillin, carbenicillin, and related antibiotics
   4873..4977    -  promoter       AmpR promoter: bla
   5072..5107    +  CDS            rop (fragment): Rop protein, which maintains plasmids at low copy number; rop
   5209..5308    +  misc_feature   bom (fragment): basis of mobility region from pBR322
   5314..5468    -  CDS            lacZα (fragment): LacZα fragment of β-galactosidase; lacZ fragment
   5472..5795    +  CDS            tnpA (fragment): TN5P_ECOLX - Also known as tnp. Experimental evidence at protein level: Swiss-Prot protein existence level 1. Mediates transposition of transposon Tn5 by a 'cut and paste' mechanism. First, the monomeric transposase binds the 19 bp inverted DNA repeats flanking the transposon. Then, dimerization of the DNA- bound transposase creates a synaptic DNA complex. After nicking of the first DNA strand, excision of the transposon proceeds through a series of intermediates. The transposase then mediates the insertion of the transposon at a new site by strand transfer. The activity of the wild- type tran
   5878..6023    +  promoter       HSV TK promoter: herpes simplex virus thymidine kinase promoter
   6080..6871    +  CDS            neo: KKA2_KLEPN - Also known as kan, nptII. Experimental evidence at protein level: Swiss-Prot protein existence level 1. Resistance to kanamycin, neomycin, paromomycin, ribostamycin, butirosin and gentamicin B. From Klebsiella pneumoniae.
   6895..7050    +  CDS            ble (fragment): BLE_KLEPN - Experimental evidence at protein level: Swiss-Prot protein existence level 1. Binding protein with a strong affinity to the bleomycin family of antibiotics. Binds to CL990; an antimitotic-antibiotic compound. From Klebsiella pneumoniae.
   7112..7159    +  polyA_signal   HSV TK poly(A) signal: herpes simplex virus thymidine kinase polyadenylation signal (Cole and Stacy, 1985)
   7250..7266    -  polyA_signal   bGH poly(A) signal (fragment): bovine growth hormone polyadenylation signal
>Addgene plasmid #1888 | Cdc2-HA | addgene full sequence | sequence record 222935 | Addgene NGS Result
GACATTGATTATTGACTAGTTATTAATAGTAATCAATTACGGGGTCATTAGTTCATAGCCCATATATGGA
GTTCCGCGTTACATAACTTACGGTAAATGGCCCGCCTGGCTGACCGCCCAACGACCCCCGCCCATTGACG
TCAATAATGACGTATGTTCCCATAGTAACGCCAATAGGGACTTTCCATTGACGTCAATGGGTGGAGTATT
TACGGTAAACTGCCCACTTGGCAGTACATCAAGTGTATCATATGCCAAGTACGCCCCCTATTGACGTCAA
TGACGGTAAATGGCCCGCCTGGCATTATGCCCAGTACATGACCTTATGGGACTTTCCTACTTGGCAGTAC
ATCTACGTATTAGTCATCGCTATTACCATGGTGATGCGGTTTTGGCAGTACATCAATGGGCGTGGATAGC
GGTTTGACTCACGGGGATTTCCAAGTCTCCACCCCATTGACGTCAATGGGAGTTTGTTTTGGCACCAAAA
TCAACGGGACTTTCCAAAATGTCGTAACAACTCCGCCCCATTGACGCAAATGGGCGGTAGGCGTGTACGG
TGGGAGGTCTATATAAGCAGAGCTCGTTTAGTGAACCGTCAGATCGCCTGGAGACGCCATCCACGCTGTT
TTGACCTCCATAGAAGACACCGGGACCGATCCAGCCTCCGGTCGACCGATCCTGAGAACTTCAGGGTGAG
TTTGGGGACCCTTGATTGTTCTTTCTTTTTCGCTATTGTAAAATTCATGTTATATGGAGGGGGCAAAGTT
TTCAGGGTGTTGTTTAGAATGGGAAGATGTCCCTTGTATCACCATGGACCCTCATGATAATTTTGTTTCT
TTCACTTTCTACTCTGTTGACAACCATTGTCTCCTCTTATTTTCTTTTCATTTTCTGTAACTTTTTCGTT
AAACTTTAGCTTGCATTTGTAACGAATTTTTAAATTCACTTTTGTTTATTTGTCAGATTGTAAGTACTTT
CTCTAATCACTTTTTTTTCAAGGCAATCAGGGTATATTATATTGTACTTCAGCACAGTTTTAGAGAACAA
TTGTTATAATTAAATGATAAGGTAGAATATTTCTGCATATAAATTCTGGCTGGCGTGGAAATATTCTTAT
TGGTAGAAACAACTACACCCTGGTCATCATCCTGCCTTTCTCTTTATGGTTACAATGATATACACTGTTT
GAGATGAGGATAAAATACTCTGAGTCCAAACCGGGCCCCTCTGCTAACCATGTTCATGCCTTCTTCTCTT
TCCTACAGCTCCTGGGCAACGTGCTGGTTGTTGTGCTGTCTCATCATTTTGGCAAAGAATTCCTCGACGG
ATCCACTATGGAAGATTATACCAAAATAGAGAAAATTGGAGAAGGTACCTATGGAGTTGTGTATAAGGGT
AGACACAAAACTACAGGTCAAGTGGTAGCCATGAAAAAAATCAGACTAGAAAGTGAAGAGGAAGGGGTTC
CTAGTACTGCAATTCGGGAAATTTCTCTATTAAAGGAACTTCGTCATCCAAATATAGTCAGTCTTCAGGA
TGTGCTTATGCAGGATTCCAGGTTATATCTCATCTTTGAGTTTCTTTCCATGGATCTGAAGAAATACTTG
GATTCTATCCCTCCTGGTCAGTACATGGATTCTTCACTTGTTAAGAGTTATTTATACCAAATCCTACAGG
GGATTGTGTTTTGTCACTCTAGAAGAGTTCTTCACAGAGACTTAAAACCTCAAAATCTCTTGATTGATGA
CAAAGGAACAATTAAACTGGCTGATTTTGGCCTTGCCAGAGCTTTTGGAATACCTATCAGAGTATATACA
CATGAGGTAGTAACACTCTGGTACAGATCTCCAGAAGTATTGCTGGGGTCAGCTCGTTACTCAACTCCAG
TTGACATTTGGAGTATAGGCACCATATTTGCTGAACTAGCAACTAAGAAACCACTTTTCCATGGGGATTC
AGAAATTGATCAACTCTTCAGGATTTTCAGAGCTTTGGGCACTCCCAATAATGAAGTGTGGCCAGAAGTG
GAATCTTTACAGGACTATAAGAATACATTTCCCAAATGGAAACCAGGAAGCCTAGCATCCCATGTCAAAA
ACTTGGATGAAAATGGCTTGGATTTGCTCTCGAAAATGTTAATCTATGATCCAGCCAAACGAATTTCTGG
CAAAATGGCACTGAATCATCCATATTTTAATGATTTGGACAATCAGATTAAGAAGATGTATGATGTGCCA
GATTATGCTTAGCTTTCTGACAAAAAGTTTCCATAGTGGATCCGTCGAGGAATTCACTCCTCAGGTGCAG
GCTGCCTATCAGAAGGTGGTGGCTGGTGTGGCCAATGCCCTGGCTCACAAATACCACTGAGATCTTTTTC
CCTCTGCCAAAAATTATGGGGACATCATGAAGCCCCTTGAGCATCTGACTTCTGGCTAATAAAGGAAATT
TATTTTCATTGCAATAGTGTGTTGGAATTTTTTGTGTCTCTCACTCGGAAGGACATATGGGAGGGCAAAT
CATTTAAAACATCAGAATGAGTATTTGGTTTAGAGTTTGGCAACATATGCCCATATGCTGGCTGCCATGA
ACAAAGGTTGGCTATAAAGAGGTCATCAGTATATGAAACAGCCCCCTGCTGTCCATTCCTTATTCCATAG
AAAAGCCTTGACTTGAGGTTAGATTTTTTTTATATTTTGTTTTGTGTTATTTTTTTCTTTAACATCCCTA
AAATTTTCCTTACATGTTTTACTAGCCAGATTTTTCCTCCTCTCCTGACTACTCCCAGTCATAGCTGTCC
CTCTTCTCTTATGGAGATCCCTCGACGGATCGGCCGCAATTCGTAATCATGTCATAGCTGTTTCCTGTGT
GAAATTGTTATCCGCTCACAATTCCACACAACATACGAGCCGGAAGCATAAAGTGTAAAGCCTGGGGTGC
CTAATGAGTGAGCTAACTCACATTAATTGCGTTGCGCTCACTGCCCGCTTTCCAGTCGGGAAACCTGTCG
TGCCAGCTGCATTAATGAATCGGCCAACGCGCGGGGAGAGGCGGTTTGCGTATTGGGCGCTCTTCCGCTT
CCTCGCTCACTGACTCGCTGCGCTCGGTCGTTCGGCTGCGGCGAGCGGTATCAGCTCACTCAAAGGCGGT
AATACGGTTATCCACAGAATCAGGGGATAACGCAGGAAAGAACATGTGAGCAAAAGGCCAGCAAAAGGCC
AGGAACCGTAAAAAGGCCGCGTTGCTGGCGTTTTTCCATAGGCTCCGCCCCCCTGACGAGCATCACAAAA
ATCGACGCTCAAGTCAGAGGTGGCGAAACCCGACAGGACTATAAAGATACCAGGCGTTTCCCCCTGGAAG
CTCCCTCGTGCGCTCTCCTGTTCCGACCCTGCCGCTTACCGGATACCTGTCCGCCTTTCTCCCTTCGGGA
AGCGTGGCGCTTTCTCATAGCTCACGCTGTAGGTATCTCAGTTCGGTGTAGGTCGTTCGCTCCAAGCTGG
GCTGTGTGCACGAACCCCCCGTTCAGCCCGACCGCTGCGCCTTATCCGGTAACTATCGTCTTGAGTCCAA
CCCGGTAAGACACGACTTATCGCCACTGGCAGCAGCCACTGGTAACAGGATTAGCAGAGCGAGGTATGTA
GGCGGTGCTACAGAGTTCTTGAAGTGGTGGCCTAACTACGGCTACACTAGAAGAACAGTATTTGGTATCT
GCGCTCTGCTGAAGCCAGTTACCTTCGGAAAAAGAGTTGGTAGCTCTTGATCCGGCAAACAAACCACCGC
TGGTAGCGGTGGTTTTTTTGTTTGCAAGCAGCAGATTACGCGCAGAAAAAAAGGATCTCAAGAAGATCCT
TTGATCTTTTCTACGGGGTCTGACGCTCAGTGGAACGAAAACTCACGTTAAGGGATTTTGGTCATGAGAT
TATCAAAAAGGATCTTCACCTAGATCCTTTTAAATTAAAAATGAAGTTTTAAATCAATCTAAAGTATATA
TGAGTAAACTTGGTCTGACAGTTACCAATGCTTAATCAGTGAGGCACCTATCTCAGCGATCTGTCTATTT
CGTTCATCCATAGTTGCCTGACTCCCCGTCGTGTAGATAACTACGATACGGGAGGGCTTACCATCTGGCC
CCAGTGCTGCAATGATACCGCGAGACCCACGCTCACCGGCTCCAGATTTATCAGCAATAAACCAGCCAGC
CGGAAGGGCCGAGCGCAGAAGTGGTCCTGCAACTTTATCCGCCTCCATCCAGTCTATTAATTGTTGCCGG
GAAGCTAGAGTAAGTAGTTCGCCAGTTAATAGTTTGCGCAACGTTGTTGCCATTGCTACAGGCATCGTGG
TGTCACGCTCGTCGTTTGGTATGGCTTCATTCAGCTCCGGTTCCCAACGATCAAGGCGAGTTACATGATC
CCCCATGTTGTGCAAAAAAGCGGTTAGCTCCTTCGGTCCTCCGATCGTTGTCAGAAGTAAGTTGGCCGCA
GTGTTATCACTCATGGTTATGGCAGCACTGCATAATTCTCTTACTGTCATGCCATCCGTAAGATGCTTTT
CTGTGACTGGTGAGTACTCAACCAAGTCATTCTGAGAATAGTGTATGCGGCGACCGAGTTGCTCTTGCCC
GGCGTCAATACGGGATAATACCGCGCCACATAGCAGAACTTTAAAAGTGCTCATCATTGGAAAACGTTCT
TCGGGGCGAAAACTCTCAAGGATCTTACCGCTGTTGAGATCCAGTTCGATGTAACCCACTCGTGCACCCA
ACTGATCTTCAGCATCTTTTACTTTCACCAGCGTTTCTGGGTGAGCAAAAACAGGAAGGCAAAATGCCGC
AAAAAAGGGAATAAGGGCGACACGGAAATGTTGAATACTCATACTCTTCCTTTTTCAATATTATTGAAGC
ATTTATCAGGGTTATTGTCTCATGAGCGGATACATATTTGAATGTATTTAGAAAAATAAACAAATAGGGG
TTCCGCGCACATTTCCCCGAAAAGTGCCACCTGACGTCTAAGAAACCATTATTATCATGACATTAACCTA
TAAAAATAGGCGTATCACGAGGCCCTTTCGTCTCGCGCGTTTCGGTGATGACGGTGAAAACCTCTGACAC
ATGCAGCTCCCGGAGACGGTCACAGCTTGTCTGTAAGCGGATGCCGGGAGCAGACAAGCCCGTCAGGGCG
CGTCAGCGGGTGTTGGCGGGTGTCGGGGCTGGCTTAACTATGCGGCATCAGAGCAGATTGTACTGAGAGT
GCACCATATGCGGTGTGAAATACCGCACAGATGCGTAAGGAGAAAATACCGCATCAGGCGCCATTCGCCA
TTCAGGCTGCGCAACTGTTGGGAAGGGCGATCGGTGCGGGCCTCTTCGCTATTACGCCAGCTGGCGAAAG
GGGGATGTGCTGCAAGGCGATTAAGTTGGGTAACGCCAGGGTTTTCCCAGTCACGACGTTGTAAAACGAC
GGCCAGTGCCAAGCTTCACGCTGCCGCAAGCACTCAGGGCGCAAGGGCTGCTAAAGGAAGCGGAACACGT
AGAAAGCCAGTCCGCAGAAACGGTGCTGACCCCGGATGAATGTCAGCTACTGGGCTATCTGGACAAGGGA
AAACGCAAGCGCAAAGAGAAAGCAGGTAGCTTGCAGTGGGCTTACATGGCGATAGCTAGACTGGGCGGTT
TTATGGACAGCAAGCGAACCGGAATTGCCAGCTGGGGCGCCCTCTGGTAAGGTTGGGAAGCCCTGCAAAG
TAAACTGGATGGCTTTCTTGCCGCCAAGGATCTGATGGCGCAGGGGATCAAGATCCTGCTTCATCCCCGT
GGCCCGTTGCTCGCGTTTGCTGGCGGTGTCCCCGGAAGAAATATATTTGCATGTCTTTAGTTCTATGATG
ACACAAACCCCGCCCAGCGTCTTGTCATTGGCGAATTCGAACACGCAGATGCAGTCGGGGCGGCGCGGTC
CCAGGTCCACTTCGCATATTAAGGTGACGCGTGTGGCCTCGAACACCGAGCGACCCTGCAGCGACCCGCT
TAACAGCGTCAACAGCGTGCCGCAGATCTGATCAAGAGACAGGATGAGGATCGTTTCGCATGATTGAACA
AGATGGATTGCACGCAGGTTCTCCGGCCGCTTGGGTGGAGAGGCTATTCGGCTATGACTGGGCACAACAG
ACAATCGGCTGCTCTGATGCCGCCGTGTTCCGGCTGTCAGCGCAGGGGCGCCCGGTTCTTTTTGTCAAGA
CCGACCTGTCCGGTGCCCTGAATGAACTGCAGGACGAGGCAGCGCGGCTATCGTGGCTGGCCACGACGGG
CGTTCCTTGCGCAGCTGTGCTCGACGTTGTCACTGAAGCGGGAAGGGACTGGCTGCTATTGGGCGAAGTG
CCGGGGCAGGATCTCCTGTCATCTCACCTTGCTCCTGCCGAGAAAGTATCCATCATGGCTGATGCAATGC
GGCGGCTGCATACGCTTGATCCGGCTACCTGCCCATTCGACCACCAAGCGAAACATCGCATCGAGCGAGC
ACGTACTCGGATGGAAGCCGGTCTTGTCGATCAGGATGATCTGGACGAAGAGCATCAGGGGCTCGCGCCA
GCCGAACTGTTCGCCAGGCTCAAGGCGCGCATGCCCGACGGCGAGGATCTCGTCGTGACCCATGGCGATG
CCTGCTTGCCGAATATCATGGTGGAAAATGGCCGCTTTTCTGGATTCATCGACTGTGGCCGGCTGGGTGT
GGCGGACCGCTATCAGGACATAGCGTTGGCTACCCGTGATATTGCTGAAGAGCTTGGCGGCGAATGGGCT
GACCGCTTCCTCGTGCTTTACGGTATCGCCGCTCCCGATTCGCAGCGCATCGCCTTCTATCGCCTTCTTG
ACGAGTTCTTCTGAGCGGGACTCTGGGGTTCGAAATGACCGACCAAGCGACGCCCAACCTGCCATCACGA
GATTTCGATTCCACCGCCGCCTTCTATGAAAGGTTGGGCTTCGGAATCGTTTTCCGGGACGCCGGCTGGA
TGATCCTCCAGCGCGGGGATCTCATGCTGGAGTTCTTCGCCCACCCCGGGAGATGGGGGAGGCTAACTGA
AACACGGAAGGAGACAATACCGGAAGGAACCCGCGCTATGACGGCAATAAAAAGACAGAATAAAACGCAC
GGTGTTGGGTCGTTTGTTCATAAACGCGGGGTTCGGTCCCAGGGCTGGCACTCTGTCGATACCCCACCGA
GACCCCATTGGGGCCAATACGCCCGCGTTTCTTCCTTTTCCCCACCCCACCCCCCAAGTTCGGGTGAAGG
CCCAGGGCTCGCAGCCAACGTCGGGGCGGCAAGCCCTGCCATAGCCACGGGCCCCGTGGGTTAGGGACGG
CGGATCGCGGCCCTCTAGAGAGCTTGGCCCATTGCATACGTTGTATCCATATCATAATATGTACATTTAT
ATTGGCTCATGTCCAACATTACCGCCATGTT
