>Addgene plasmid #1888 | Cdc2-HA | addgene partial sequence | sequence record 162826 | Bglob-pA-R 5'-ttttggcagagggaaaaaga-3'
GGCATTGGCCACACCAGCCACCACCTTCTGATAGGCAGCCTGCACCTGAGGAGTGAATTCCTCGACGGAT
CCACTATGGAAACTTTTTGTCAGAAAGCTAAGCATAATCTGGCACATCATACATCTTCTTAATCTGATTG
TCCAAATCATTAAAATATGGATGATTCAGTGCCATTTTGCCAGAAATTCGTTTGGCTGGATCATAGATTA
ACATTTTCGAGAGCAAATCCAAGCCATTTTCATCCAAGTTTTTGACATGGGATGCTAGGCTTCCTGGTTT
CCATTTGGGAAATGTATTCTTATAGTCCTGTAAAGATTCCACTTCTGGCCACACTTCATTATTGGGAGTG
CCCAAAGCTCTGAAAATCCTGAAGAGTTGATCAATTTCTGAATCCCCATGGAAAAGTGGTTTCTTAGTTG
CTAGTTCAGCAAATATGGTGCCTATACTCCAAATGTCAACTGGAGTTGAGTAACGAGCTGACCCCAGCAA
TACTTCTGGAGATCTGTACCAGAGTGTTACTACCTCATGTGTATATACTCTGATAGGTATTCCAAAAGCT
CTGGCAAGGCCAAAATCAGCCAGTTTAATTGTTCCTTTGTCATCAATCAAGAGATTTTGAGGTTTTAAGT
CTCTGTGAAGAACTCTTCTAGAGTGACAAAACACAATCCCCTGTAGGATTTGGTATAAATAACTCTTAAC
AAGTGAAGAATCCATGTACTGACCAGGAGGGATAGAATCCAAGTATTTCTTCAGATCCATGGAAAGAAAC
TCAAAGATGAGATATAACCTGGAATCCTG
